# Supplementary material for: Enhanced eMAGE applied to identify genetic factors of nuclear hormone receptor dysfunction via combinatorial gene editing
Source: Nat Commun. 2024 Jun 18;15:5218. doi: 10.1038/s41467-024-49365-z (PMC11189492; doi:10.1038/s41467-024-49365-z)
Supplement: Supplementary file 3 — Source Data [file 41467_2024_49365_MOESM3_ESM.zip › Supplementary File 1/Fig4_PCY421_ura3fs-dhb-trp1fs.gb]

LOCUS       URA3(FS)-DHB-TRP1(FS)  16620 bp ds-DNA     linear       15-MAR-2024
DEFINITION  .
KEYWORDS    "Ancestor(s):estrogen-progesterone biosensor integrated (eMAGE
            locus)" "Strain source(s)" "Sequence confidence:III (partially
            sequenced)" "Plasmid source(s)"
FEATURES             Location/Qualifiers
     CDS             51..1145
                     /label="Afi1p"
                     /ApEinfo_revcolor="#c6c9d1"
                     /ApEinfo_fwdcolor="#c6c9d1"
     CDS             51..1145
                     /label="Translation 51-1145"
                     /translation="MSVLRRLNVLQLENLLDALKRREIPPNIALKDEYIMFYKDFFIFPEFFDYFTLHSIELLSNLDNCLFSLGNTCQLFSTEQIYSQLSQILDIVKELFRMVSVSRTNIEKFLNACLNYSPFKILPTAQLHGDNISRWSFESEVRQGFDNFNSYMGIEKDPHGVIVSAIDLFTQIYSFDILAFFLTFITKESGQDLPFTKSLSRRRTYLTRIAQSSSLRQFLQLSTRPNIRILGGNGQGTGNSNYPEFTNASSVISPKLRASPLLERRASKICYAITKLLYRLECHPIGMALLKKYLHNQLREAYLESKRHFISKKGDSTNTSSTIASSSFAGASVPLSSNESGMLNGLKQINEQQESTLETTQKED*"
     rep_origin      1302..1639
                     /label="ARS1516"
                     /ApEinfo_revcolor="#85dae9"
                     /ApEinfo_fwdcolor="#85dae9"
     misc_feature    1640..1891
                     /label="tURA"
                     /ApEinfo_revcolor="#f58a5e"
                     /ApEinfo_fwdcolor="#f58a5e"
     CDS             complement(1892..2696)
                     /label="URA3"
                     /ApEinfo_revcolor="#b1ff67"
                     /ApEinfo_fwdcolor="#b1ff67"
     promoter        complement(2697..2913)
                     /label="URA3 promoter"
                     /ApEinfo_revcolor="#c6c9d1"
                     /ApEinfo_fwdcolor="#c6c9d1"
     promoter        complement(2697..2928)
                     /label="URA3 promoter"
                     /ApEinfo_revcolor="#c6c9d1"
                     /ApEinfo_fwdcolor="#c6c9d1"
     misc_feature    2929..2936
                     /label="AsiSI"
                     /ApEinfo_revcolor="#ff0000"
                     /ApEinfo_fwdcolor="#ff0000"
     protein_bind    2937..2970
                     /label="loxP"
                     /ApEinfo_revcolor="#31849b"
                     /ApEinfo_fwdcolor="#31849b"
     misc_feature    2971..2988
                     /label="I-SceI"
                     /ApEinfo_revcolor="#ff0000"
                     /ApEinfo_fwdcolor="#ff0000"
     promoter        2989..3612
                     /label="pADH1 (Sc)"
                     /ApEinfo_revcolor="#75c6a9"
                     /ApEinfo_fwdcolor="#75c6a9"
     protein_bind    3548..3566
                     /label="tet operator"
                     /ApEinfo_revcolor="#31849b"
                     /ApEinfo_fwdcolor="#31849b"
     protein_bind    3569..3587
                     /label="tet operator"
                     /ApEinfo_revcolor="#31849b"
                     /ApEinfo_fwdcolor="#31849b"
     CDS             3640..4080
                     /label="GAL4 DNA binding domain"
                     /ApEinfo_revcolor="#c6c9d1"
                     /ApEinfo_fwdcolor="#c6c9d1"
     CDS             3640..5988
                     /label="GEM"
                     /ApEinfo_revcolor="#ffef86"
                     /ApEinfo_fwdcolor="#ffef86"
     CDS             3640..5988
                     /label="Translation 3640-5988"
                     /translation="MKLLSSIEQACDICRLKKLKCSKEKPKCAKCLKNNWECCYSPKTKRSPLTRAHLTEVESRLERLEQLFLLIFPREDLGMILKMDSLQDIKALLTGLFVQDNVNKDAVTDRLASVETDMPLTLRQHRISATSSSEESSNKGQRQLTVSIDSAGSGDGAGLINSAGDMRAANLWPSPLMIKRSKKNSLALSLTADQMVSALLDAEPPILYSEYDPTRPFSEASMMGLLTNLADRELVHMINWAKRVPGFVDLTLHDQVHLLECAWLEILMIGLVWRSMEHPVKLLFAPNLLLDRNQGKCVEGMVEIFDMLLATSSRFRMMNLQGEEFVCLKSIILLNSGVYTFLSSTLKSLEEKDHIHRVLDKITDTLIHLMAKAGLTLQQQHQRLAQLLLILSHIRHMSNKGMEHLYSMKCKNVVPLYDLLLEMLDAHRLHAPTSRGGASVEETDQSHLATAGSTSSHSLQKYYITGEAEGFPATVAAAGDGAGLINMTVDHDFNSEDILFPIESMSSIQYVENNNPNNINNDVIPYSLDIKNTVLDSADLNDIQNQETSLNLGLPPLSFDSPLPVTETIPSTTDNSLHLKADSNKNRDARTIENDSEIKSTNNASGSGANQYTTLTSPYPMNDILYNMNNPLQSPSPSSVPQNPTINPPINTASNETNLSPQTSNGNETLISPRAQQHTSIKDNRLSLPNGANSNLFIDTNPNNLNEKLRNQLNSDTNSYSNSISNSNSNSTGNLNSSYFNSLNIDSMLDDYVSSDLLLNDDDDDTNLSRRRFSDVITNQEL*"
     CDS             4174..5064
                     /label="ER-LBD"
                     /ApEinfo_revcolor="#c6c9d1"
                     /ApEinfo_fwdcolor="#c6c9d1"
     CDS             5098..5988
                     /label="MSN2-AD"
                     /ApEinfo_revcolor="#c6c9d1"
                     /ApEinfo_fwdcolor="#c6c9d1"
     terminator      5989..6680
                     /label="ADH1 terminator (C. albicans)"
                     /ApEinfo_revcolor="#f58a5e"
                     /ApEinfo_fwdcolor="#f58a5e"
     misc_feature    6681..6906
                     /label="GAL10 Promoter"
                     /ApEinfo_revcolor="#c6c9d1"
                     /ApEinfo_fwdcolor="#c6c9d1"
     promoter        6681..7379
                     /label="pZ"
                     /ApEinfo_revcolor="#82ca9d"
                     /ApEinfo_fwdcolor="#82ca9d"
     misc_feature    6913..6971
                     /label="Zif268-BS"
                     /ApEinfo_revcolor="#ff9ccd"
                     /ApEinfo_fwdcolor="#ff9ccd"
     promoter        7368..7379
                     /label="pGAL1-end"
                     /ApEinfo_revcolor="#c6c9d1"
                     /ApEinfo_fwdcolor="#c6c9d1"
     CDS             7389..8072
                     /label="ymUkG1"
                     /ApEinfo_revcolor="#b1ff67"
                     /ApEinfo_fwdcolor="#b1ff67"
     misc_feature    8087..8326
                     /label="CYC1Terminator"
                     /ApEinfo_revcolor="#f58a5e"
                     /ApEinfo_fwdcolor="#f58a5e"
     misc_feature    8327..8687
                     /label="GAL7 promoter"
                     /ApEinfo_revcolor="#75c6a9"
                     /ApEinfo_fwdcolor="#75c6a9"
     misc_feature    8409..8425
                     /label="Gal4p TFBS"
                     /ApEinfo_revcolor="#d59687"
                     /ApEinfo_fwdcolor="#d59687"
     misc_feature    8496..8512
                     /label="Gal4p TFBS"
                     /ApEinfo_revcolor="#d59687"
                     /ApEinfo_fwdcolor="#d59687"
     misc_feature    8602..8605
                     /label="TATA Box"
                     /ApEinfo_revcolor="#d59687"
                     /ApEinfo_fwdcolor="#d59687"
     CDS             8691..9395
                     /label="yEmRFP"
                     /ApEinfo_revcolor="#993366"
                     /ApEinfo_fwdcolor="#993366"
     misc_feature    9396..9398
                     /label="STOP"
                     /ApEinfo_revcolor="#7ea7d8"
                     /ApEinfo_fwdcolor="#7ea7d8"
     misc_feature    9399..9434
                     /label="tSynth15"
                     /ApEinfo_revcolor="#c6c9d1"
                     /ApEinfo_fwdcolor="#c6c9d1"
     misc_feature    9435..9615
                     /label="YP38 promoter"
                     /ApEinfo_revcolor="#85dae9"
                     /ApEinfo_fwdcolor="#85dae9"
     CDS             9621..9884
                     /label="Zif268-DBD"
                     /ApEinfo_revcolor="#bc8dbf"
                     /ApEinfo_fwdcolor="#bc8dbf"
     CDS             9621..11711
                     /label="ZPM"
                     /ApEinfo_revcolor="#d6b295"
                     /ApEinfo_fwdcolor="#d6b295"
     CDS             9621..11711
                     /label="Translation 9621-11711"
                     /translation="MGTRPYACPVESCDRRFSRSDELTRHIRIHTGQKPFQCRICMRNFSRSDHLTTHIRTHTGEKPFACDICGRKFARSDERKRHTKIHTGRSGDGAGLKFNKVRVVRALDAVALPQPLGVPNESQALSQRFTFSPGQDIQLIPPLINLLMSIEPDVIYAGHDNTKPDTSSSLLTSLNQLGERQLLSVVKWSKSLPGFRNLHIDDQITLIQYSWMSLMVFGLGWRSYKHVSGQMLYFAPDLILNEQRMKESSFYSLCLTMWQIPQEFVKLQVSQEEFLCMKVLLLLNTIPLEGLRSQTQFEEMRSSYIRELIKAIGLRQKGVVSSSQRFYQLTKLLDNSHDLVKQLHLYCLNTFIQSRALSVEFPEMMSEVIAAQLPKILAGMVKPLLFHKKAAAGDGAGLINMTVDHDFNSEDILFPIESMSSIQYVENNNPNNINNDVIPYSLDIKNTVLDSADLNDIQNQETSLNLGLPPLSFDSPLPVTETIPSTTDNSLHLKADSNKNRDARTIENDSEIKSTNNASGSGANQYTTLTSPYPMNDILYNMNNPLQSPSPSSVPQNPTINPPINTASNETNLSPQTSNGNETLISPRAQQHTSIKDNRLSLPNGANSNLFIDTNPNNLNEKLRNQLNSDTNSYSNSISNSNSNSTGNLNSSYFNSLNIDSMLDDYVSSDLLLNDDDDDTNLSRRRFSDVITNQEL*"
     CDS             9909..10787
                     /label="hPR-LBD"
                     /ApEinfo_revcolor="#bc8dbf"
                     /ApEinfo_fwdcolor="#bc8dbf"
     CDS             10821..11711
                     /label="MSN2-AD"
                     /ApEinfo_revcolor="#c6c9d1"
                     /ApEinfo_fwdcolor="#c6c9d1"
     misc_feature    11712..11750
                     /label="tGuo"
                     /ApEinfo_revcolor="#b1ff67"
                     /ApEinfo_fwdcolor="#b1ff67"
     misc_feature    11751..11755
                     /label="I-SceI"
                     /ApEinfo_revcolor="#ff0000"
                     /ApEinfo_fwdcolor="#ff0000"
     misc_feature    11756..11768
                     /label="I-SceI"
                     /ApEinfo_revcolor="#ff0000"
                     /ApEinfo_fwdcolor="#ff0000"
     promoter        11769..11929
                     /label="SynYP10"
                     /ApEinfo_revcolor="#c6c9d1"
                     /ApEinfo_fwdcolor="#c6c9d1"
     protein_bind    11930..11963
                     /label="lox2272"
                     /ApEinfo_revcolor="#31849b"
                     /ApEinfo_fwdcolor="#31849b"
     terminator      11964..11995
                     /label="Tsynth7"
                     /ApEinfo_revcolor="#c6c9d1"
                     /ApEinfo_fwdcolor="#c6c9d1"
     misc_feature    11996..12003
                     /label="AscI"
                     /ApEinfo_revcolor="#ff0000"
                     /ApEinfo_fwdcolor="#ff0000"
     rep_origin      12045..12500
                     /label="f1 ori"
                     /ApEinfo_revcolor="#ffef86"
                     /ApEinfo_fwdcolor="#ffef86"
     CDS             complement(12603..13278)
                     /label="TRP1(FS)"
                     /ApEinfo_revcolor="#c6c9d1"
                     /ApEinfo_fwdcolor="#c6c9d1"
     misc_feature    12796..12796
                     /label="1-nt insertion"
                     /ApEinfo_revcolor="#ff00ff"
                     /ApEinfo_fwdcolor="#ff00ff"
     misc_feature    13195..13195
                     /label="A-T random mutation"
                     /ApEinfo_revcolor="#b4abac"
                     /ApEinfo_fwdcolor="#b4abac"
     promoter        complement(13279..13560)
                     /label="TRP1 promoter"
                     /ApEinfo_revcolor="#c6c9d1"
                     /ApEinfo_fwdcolor="#c6c9d1"
     promoter        13565..13732
                     /label="pADE"
                     /ApEinfo_revcolor="#c6c9d1"
                     /ApEinfo_fwdcolor="#c6c9d1"
     CDS             13733..15449
                     /label="ADE2(FS)"
                     /ApEinfo_revcolor="#c6c9d1"
                     /ApEinfo_fwdcolor="#c6c9d1"
     misc_feature    13835..13835
                     /label="1-nt insertion"
                     /ApEinfo_revcolor="#b4abac"
                     /ApEinfo_fwdcolor="#b4abac"
     misc_feature    15450..15644
                     /label="tADE2"
                     /ApEinfo_revcolor="#faac61"
                     /ApEinfo_fwdcolor="#faac61"
ORIGIN
        1 AGAAGCTCTT TTCTCTTCTT ATCGACGAAT ATCATGATAG TGATACTATC ATGAGCGTTT
       61 TGAGAAGGCT GAATGTTCTT CAGTTGGAAA ACCTTCTGGA CGCTTTGAAA AGACGAGAAA
      121 TTCCACCTAA TATAGCACTA AAAGATGAAT ATATCATGTT TTATAAAGAT TTTTTCATTT
      181 TCCCGGAGTT CTTTGATTAT TTTACACTGC ATAGTATTGA ACTATTGTCT AACTTGGATA
      241 ATTGTTTATT TAGCTTAGGA AACACATGCC AGTTATTTTC CACAGAGCAA ATATATTCCC
      301 AATTAAGCCA AATATTGGAC ATTGTTAAAG AGCTGTTTCG CATGGTATCG GTAAGCAGGA
      361 CAAACATTGA GAAGTTTTTA AACGCTTGTT TGAACTATTC TCCGTTCAAA ATATTACCCA
      421 CAGCTCAGTT ACACGGTGAT AATATTTCTA GGTGGAGTTT TGAAAGCGAA GTGCGTCAGG
      481 GTTTCGATAA TTTTAACAGC TATATGGGCA TCGAAAAAGA TCCCCACGGT GTTATAGTAT
      541 CAGCAATAGA TCTTTTTACT CAAATTTACA GTTTTGATAT CTTGGCGTTT TTCCTCACAT
      601 TTATTACAAA AGAAAGTGGG CAGGATTTGC CCTTCACAAA ATCTCTGTCC AGGAGAAGAA
      661 CGTATTTGAC CAGAATTGCT CAATCTTCTT CATTGAGACA GTTTTTACAA CTGAGTACAC
      721 GCCCTAATAT AAGGATTCTG GGAGGTAATG GGCAGGGTAC TGGAAATTCC AATTATCCCG
      781 AATTTACAAA CGCATCCTCA GTCATCTCAC CCAAGCTAAG GGCTTCTCCT CTACTAGAAA
      841 GAAGGGCGTC AAAAATCTGC TATGCTATTA CGAAATTACT CTATAGGTTA GAATGTCATC
      901 CCATAGGTAT GGCCCTTTTA AAGAAGTATC TCCACAATCA ATTGCGAGAA GCCTATCTAG
      961 AATCAAAACG ACACTTTATT TCCAAAAAGG GAGATTCGAC CAACACTTCC TCTACCATTG
     1021 CATCATCATC TTTCGCTGGC GCATCTGTTC CTCTATCTTC AAACGAATCA GGAATGCTAA
     1081 ACGGCTTGAA GCAAATTAAC GAACAACAAG AATCTACATT AGAAACCACT CAAAAGGAAG
     1141 ACTAGTAACG CCGTATCGTG ATTAACGTAT TACATAAGTT ACAGGATTCA TGCTTATGGG
     1201 TTAGCTATTT CGCCCAATGT GTCCATCTGA CATTACTATT TTGCATTTTA ATTTAATTAG
     1261 AACTTGACTA GCGCACTACC AGTATATCAT CTCATTTCCG TAAATACCAA ATGTATTATA
     1321 TATTGAAAGC TTTTGACCAG GTTATTATAA AAGAAACTTC ATGCTCGAAA AAGATCATTT
     1381 CGAAAAGTTG CCTAGTTTCA TGAAATTTTA AAGCAGTTTA TATAAATTTT ACCTTTTGAT
     1441 GCGGAATTGA CTTTTTCTTG AATAATACAT AACTTTTCTT AAAAGAATCA AAGACAGATA
     1501 AAATTTAAGA GATATTAAAT ATTAGTGAGA AGCCGAGAAT TTTGTAACAC CAACATAACA
     1561 CTGACATCTT TAACAACTTT TAATTATGAT ACATTTCTTA CGTCATGATT GATTATTACA
     1621 GCTATGCTGA CAAATGACTC AATGCGTCCA TCTTTACAGT CCTGTCTTAT TGTTCTTGAT
     1681 TTGTGCCCCG TAAAATACTG TTACTTGGTT CTGGCGAGGT ATTGGATAGT TCCTTTTTAT
     1741 AAAGGCCATG AAGCTTTTTC TTTCCAATTT TTTTTTTTTC GTCATTATAG AAATCATTAC
     1801 GACCGAGATT CCCGGGTAAT AACTGATATA ATTAAATTGA AGCTCTAATT TGTGAGTTTA
     1861 GTATACATGC ATTTACTTAT AATACAGTTT TTTAGTTTTG CTGGCCGCAT CTTCTCAAAT
     1921 ATGCTTCCCA GCCTGCTTTT CTGTAACGTT CACCCTCTAC CTTAGCATCC CTTCCCTTTG
     1981 CAAATAGTCC TCTTCaCAAC AATAATAATG TCAGATCCTG TAGAGACCAC ATCATCCACG
     2041 GTTCTATACT GTTGACCCAA TGCGTCTCCC TTGTCATCTA AACCCACACC GGGTGTCATA
     2101 ATCAACCAAT CGTAACCTTC ATCTCTTCCA CCCATGTCTC TTTGAGCAAT AAAGCCGATA
     2161 ACAAAATCTT TGTCGCTCTT CGCAATGTCA ACAGTACCCT TAGTATATTC TCCAGTAGCT
     2221 AGGGAGCCCT TGCATGACAA TTCTGCTAAC ATCAAAAGGC CTCTAGGTTC CTTTGTTACT
     2281 TCTTCCGCCG CCTGCTTCAA ACCGCTAACA ATACCTGGGC CCACCACACC GTGTGCATTC
     2341 GTAATGTCTG CCCATTCTGC TATTCTGTAT ACACCCGCAG AGTACTGCAA TTTGACTGTA
     2401 TTACCAATGT CAGCAAATTT TCTGTCTTCG AAGAGTAAAA AATTGTACTT GGCGGATAAT
     2461 GCCTTTAGCG GCTTAACTGT GCCCTCCATG GAAAAATCAG TCAAGATATC CACATGTGTT
     2521 TTTAGTAAAC AAATTTTGGG ACCTAATGCT TCAACTAACT CCAGTAATTC CTTGGTGGTA
     2581 CGAACATCCA ATGAAGCACA CAAGTTTGTT TGCTTTTCGT GCATGATATT AAATAGCTTG
     2641 GCAGCAACAG GACTAGGATG AGTAGCAGCA CGTTCCTTAT ATGTAGCTTT CGACATGATT
     2701 TATCTTCGTT TCCTGCAGGT TTTTGTTCTG TGCAGTTGGG TTAAGAATAC TGGGCAATTT
     2761 CATGTTTCTT CAACACCACA TATGCGTATA TATACCAATC TAAGTCTGTG CTCCTTCCTT
     2821 CGTTCTTCCT TCTGCTCGGA GATTACCGAA TCAAAAAAAT TTCAAAGAAA CCGGAATCAA
     2881 AAAAAAGAAC AAAAAAAAAA AAGATGAATT GAAAAGCTTT ATGGACCCGC GATCGCATAA
     2941 CTTCGTATAG CATACATTAT ACGAAGTTAT TAGGGATAAC AGGGTAATgg caaccaaacc
     3001 catacatcgg gattcctata ataccttcgt tggtctccct aacatgtagg tggcggaggg
     3061 gagatataca atagaacaga taccagacaa gacataatgg gctaaacaag actacaccaa
     3121 ttacactgcc tcattgatgg tggtacataa cgaactaata ctgtagccct agacttgata
     3181 gccatcatca tatcgaagtt tcactaccct ttttccattt gccatctatt gaagtaataa
     3241 taggcgcatg caacttcttt tctttttttt tcttttctct ctcccccgtt gttgtctcac
     3301 catatccgca atgacaaaaa aatgatggaa gacactaaag gaaaaattta acgacaaaga
     3361 cagcaccaac agatgtcgtt gttccagagc tgatgagggg tatctcgaag cacacgaaac
     3421 tttttccttc cttcattcac gcacactact ctctaatgag caacggtata cggccttcct
     3481 tccagttact tgaatttgaa ataaaaaaaa gtttgctgtc ttgctatcaa gtataaatag
     3541 acctgaatcc ctatcagtga tagagatctc cctatcagtg atagagattc ttccttgttt
     3601 ctttttctgc aggtcgacaa acaaatgctc gacataaaaa tgaagctact gtcttctatc
     3661 gaacaagcat gcgatatttg ccgacttaaa aagctcaagt gctccaaaga aaaaccgaag
     3721 tgcgccaagt gtctgaagaa caactgggag tgttgctact ctcccaaaac caaaaggtct
     3781 ccgctgacta gggcacatct gacagaagtg gaatcaaggc tagaaagact ggaacagcta
     3841 tttctactga tttttcctcg agaagacctt ggcatgattt tgaaaatgga ttctttacag
     3901 gatataaaag cattgttaac aggattattt gtacaagata atgtgaataa agatgccgtc
     3961 acagatagat tggcttcagt ggagactgat atgcctctaa cattgagaca gcatagaata
     4021 agtgcgacat catcatcgga agagagtagt aacaaaggtc aaagacagtt gactgtatcg
     4081 attgactcgg caggatccgg tgacggtgct ggtttaatta actctgctgg agacatgaga
     4141 gctgccaacc tttggccaag cccgctcatg atcaaacgct ctaagaagaa cagcctggcc
     4201 ttgtccctga cggccgacca gatggtcagt gccttgttgg atgctgagcc ccccatactc
     4261 tattccgagt atgatcctac cagacccttc agtgaagctt cgatgatggg cttactgacc
     4321 aacctggcag acagggagct ggttcacatg atcaactggg cgaagagggt gccaggcttt
     4381 gtggatttga ccctccatga tcaggtccac cttctagaat gtgcctggct agagatcctg
     4441 atgattggtc tcgtctggcg ctccatggag cacccagtga agctactgtt tgctcctaac
     4501 ttgctcttgg acaggaacca gggaaaatgt gtagagggca tggtggagat cttcgacatg
     4561 ctgctggcta catcatctcg gttccgcatg atgaatctgc agggagagga gtttgtgtgc
     4621 ctcaaatcta ttattttgct taattctgga gtgtacacat ttctgtccag caccctgaag
     4681 tctctggaag agaaggacca tatccaccga gtcctggaca agatcacaga cactttgatc
     4741 cacctgatgg ccaaggcagg cctgaccctg cagcagcagc accagcggct ggcccagctc
     4801 ctcctcatcc tctcccacat caggcacatg agtaacaaag gcatggagca tctgtacagc
     4861 atgaagtgca agaacgtggt gcccctctat gacctgctgc tggagatgct ggacgcccac
     4921 cgcctacatg cgcccactag ccgtggaggg gcatccgtgg aggagacgga ccaaagccac
     4981 ttggccactg cgggctctac ttcatcgcat tccttgcaaa agtattacat cacgggggag
     5041 gcagagggtt tccctgccac agtcgcggcc gcaggtgacg gtgctggttt aattaacatg
     5101 acggtcgacc atgatttcaa tagcgaagat attttattcc ccatagaaag catgagtagt
     5161 atacaatacg tggagaataa taacccaaat aatattaaca acgatgttat cccgtattct
     5221 ctagatatca aaaacactgt cttagatagt gcggatctca atgacattca aaatcaagaa
     5281 acttcactga atttggggct tcctccacta tctttcgact ctccactgcc cgtaacggaa
     5341 acgataccat ccactaccga taacagcttg catttgaaag ctgatagcaa caaaaatcgc
     5401 gatgcaagaa ctattgaaaa tgatagtgaa attaagagta ctaataatgc tagtggctct
     5461 ggggcaaatc aatacacaac tcttacttca ccttatccta tgaacgacat tttgtacaac
     5521 atgaacaatc cgttacaatc accgtcacct tcatcggtac ctcaaaatcc gactataaat
     5581 cctcccataa atacagcaag taacgaaact aatttatcgc ctcaaacttc aaatggtaat
     5641 gaaactctta tatctcctcg agcccaacaa catacgtcca ttaaagataa tcgtctgtcc
     5701 ttacctaatg gtgctaattc gaatcttttc attgacacta acccaaacaa tttgaacgaa
     5761 aaactaagaa atcaattgaa ctcagataca aattcatatt ctaactccat ttctaattca
     5821 aactccaatt ctacgggtaa tttaaattcc agttatttta attcactgaa catagactcc
     5881 atgctagatg attacgtttc tagtgatctc ttattgaatg atgatgatga tgacactaat
     5941 ttatcacgcc gaagatttag cgacgttata acaaaccaag agctctaagc aaatagctaa
     6001 attatatacg aattaatatt atgattaagt gtttacgtga gtgcgatatt tttattacta
     6061 tcttatacag ttgtatatac tctataaaat gagttgtcta ttaattaacg cgatgaatgc
     6121 tttctgggtt tacctctcca acaactctag tttacttctc aatacattca attgtatttg
     6181 atttgtcaat acttcatcat taatcaattc tatagttttg tttttctcgt ttatttccaa
     6241 atttaatgca tcaattttat tattcaattt gtcgttgatt ttggttaatg attttatggt
     6301 ttgatctctg gcattgattg tttgtgttag tttttcatta ttgataatta aattatttaa
     6361 gttagttatc aactcggtgt tttcaagttt caagttttca atttctttag agtttattag
     6421 atttgtcaaa gtttctgaat tgcttgattg gtcctgtaga agagtatttg ttgttgtgga
     6481 taattgattc aatttttgag acaattgctg gaaggcgttg aaatatctag catcaatctc
     6541 atggtttttt tcccgagagt ctcgtagatt caattgtttt aatatatctt gggaccactc
     6601 ttgatttgaa ctcatggaaa ttaaactggg tgttgtgttg tggtgtaatg attgtacccc
     6661 ctttgcttat aattgtgtgg ttatattgaa ttttcaaaaa ttcttacttt ttttttggat
     6721 ggacgcaaag aagtttaata atcatattac atggcattac caccatatac atatccatat
     6781 acatatccat atctaatctt acttatatgt tgtggaaatg taaagagccc cattatctta
     6841 gcctaaaaaa accttctctt tggaactttc agtaatacgc ttaactgctc attgctatat
     6901 tgaagtgcgg ccgcgtgggc gtgcgtgggc gggcgtgggc gtgcgtgggc gggcgtgggc
     6961 gtgcgtgggc gtctagaccg tgcgtcctcg tcttcaccgg tcgcgttcct gaaacgcaga
     7021 tgtgcctaat gccgcactgc tccgaacaat aaagattcta caatactagc ttttatggtt
     7081 atgaagagga aaaattggca gtaacctggc cccacaaacc ttcaaattaa cgaatcaaat
     7141 taacaaccat aggatgataa tgcgattagt tttttagcct tatttctggg gtaattaatc
     7201 agcgaagcga tgatttttga tctattaaca gatatataaa tggaaaagct gcataaccac
     7261 tttaactaat actttcaaca ttttcagttt gtattacttc ttattcaaat gtcataaaag
     7321 tatcaacaaa aaattgttaa tatacctcta tactttaacg tcaaggagaa aaaactatac
     7381 tcggatccat ggtcagtgtc atcaaagaag aaatgaagat caagttgcac atggaaggta
     7441 acgttaatgg tcatgccttt gttattgaag gtgatggtaa aggtaaacca tacgatggta
     7501 ctcaaacttt gaacttgact gtcaaagaag gtgctccatt gccattctct tacgatattt
     7561 tgactaacgc cttccaatac ggtaatagag cttttactaa gtacccagcc gatatcccag
     7621 attactttaa gcaaactttt ccagaaggtt actcctggga aagaactatg tcttacgaag
     7681 ataacgctat ctgcaacgtc agatccgaaa tttctatgga aggtgattgc ttcatctaca
     7741 agatcagatt cgatggtaag aactttccac caaatggtcc agtcatgcaa aaaaagactt
     7801 tgaagtggga accatccacc gaaatgatgt atgttagaga tggtttcttg atgggtgatg
     7861 tcaatatggc tttgttgttg gaaggtggtg gtcatcatag atgtgatttc aagacttctt
     7921 acaaggccaa gaaggttgtt caattgccag atgctcataa gatcgatcac agaatcgaaa
     7981 tcttgtccca cgatagagat tactccaagg ttaagttgta cgaaaacgct gttgctagaa
     8041 actctttgtt gccatctcaa gcttctaagt aaCCTGCAGG ACTAGTcatg taattagtta
     8101 tgtcacgctt acattcacgc cctcccccca catccgctct aaccgaaaag gaaggagtta
     8161 gacaacctga agtctaggtc cctatttatt tttttatagt tatgttagta ttaagaacgt
     8221 tatttatatt tcaaattttt cttttttttc tgtacagacg cgtgtacgca tgtaacatta
     8281 tactgaaaac cttgcttgag aaggttttgg gacgctcgaa ggctttaagt agagggggta
     8341 atttttcccc tttattttgt tcatacattc ttaaattgct ttgcctctcc ttttggaaag
     8401 ctatacttcg gagcactgtt gagcgaaggc tcattagata tattttctgt cattttcctt
     8461 aacccaaaaa taagggaaag ggtccaaaaa gcgctcggac aactgttgac cgtgatccga
     8521 aggactggct atacagtgtt cacaaaatag ccaagctgaa aataatgtgt agctatgttc
     8581 agttagtttg gctagcaaag atataaaagc aggtcggaaa tatttatggg cattattatg
     8641 cagagcatca acatgataaa aaaaaacagt tgaatattcc ctcaaaaatg GTTTCAAAAG
     8701 GTGAAGAAGA TAATATGGCT ATTATTAAAG AATTTATGAG ATTTAAAGTT CATATGGAAG
     8761 GTTCAGTTAA TGGTCATGAA TTTGAAATTG AAGGTGAAGG TGAAGGTAGA CCATATGAAG
     8821 GTACTCAAAC TGCTAAATTG AAAGTTACTA AAGGTGGTCC ATTACCATTT GCTTGGGATA
     8881 TTTTGTCACC ACAATTTATG TATGGTTCAA AAGCTTATGT TAAACATCCA GCTGATATTC
     8941 CAGATTATTT AAAATTGTCA TTTCCAGAAG GTTTTAAATG GGAAAGAGTT ATGAATTTTG
     9001 AAGATGGTGG TGTTGTTACT GTTACTCAAG ATTCATCATT ACAAGATGGT GAATTTATTT
     9061 ATAAAGTTAA ATTGAGAGGT ACTAATTTTC CATCAGATGG TCCAGTTATG CAAAAAAAAA
     9121 CTATGGGTTG GGAAGCTTCA TCAGAAAGAA TGTATCCAGA AGATGGTGCT TTAAAAGGTG
     9181 AAATTAAACA AAGATTGAAA TTAAAAGATG GTGGTCATTA TGATGCTGAA GTTAAAACTA
     9241 CTTATAAAGC TAAAAAACCA GTTCAATTAC CAGGTGCTTA TAATGTTAAT ATTAAATTGG
     9301 ATATTACTTC ACATAATGAA GATTATACTA TTGTTGAACA ATATGAAAGA GCTGAAGGTA
     9361 GACATTCAAC TGGTGGTATG GATGAATTAT ATAAATAATA TATAACTGTC TAGAAATAAA
     9421 GAGTATCATC CAAACAtttt tttttttttt TAccgcgccC CTCCTTGAAA CTGAAATTTT
     9481 AGCATGTGAG GGGGCGGTGG CTCAACGGCa actccttttt aatcatcata aaaattttaT
     9541 ATAAAAGcgt aggagtactc gatggtacag atgagcaTTT TTATACGGTC aACGAACTAT
     9601 tttttaagta actaaGTACC atgggtaccc gcccatatgc ttgccctgtc gagtcctgcg
     9661 atcgccgctt ttctcgctcg gatgagctta cccgccatat ccgcatccat accggtcaga
     9721 agcccttcca gtgtcgaatc tgcatgcgta acttcagtcg tagtgaccac cttaccaccc
     9781 acatccgcac ccacacaggc gagaagcctt ttgcctgtga catttgtggg aggaagtttg
     9841 ccaggagtga tgaacgcaag aggcatacca aaatccatac aggtagatcc ggtgacggtg
     9901 ctggtttaaa gttcaataaa gtcagagttg tgagagcact ggatgctgtt gctctcccac
     9961 agccattggg cgttccaaat gaaagccaag ccctaagcca gagattcact ttttcaccag
    10021 gtcaagacat acagttgatt ccaccactga tcaacctgtt aatgagcatt gaaccagatg
    10081 tgatctatgc aggacatgac aacacaaaac ctgacacctc cagttctttg ctgacaagtc
    10141 ttaatcaact aggcgagagg caacttcttt cagtagtcaa gtggtctaaa tcattgccag
    10201 gttttcgaaa cttacatatt gatgaccaga taactctcat tcagtattct tggatgagct
    10261 taatggtgtt tggtctagga tggagatcct acaaacatgt cagtgggcag atgctgtatt
    10321 ttgcacctga tctaatacta aatgaacagc ggatgaaaga atcatcattc tattcattat
    10381 gccttaccat gtggcagatc ccacaggagt ttgtcaagct tcaagttagc caagaagagt
    10441 tcctctgtat gaaagtattg ttacttctta atacaattcc tttggaaggg ctacgaagtc
    10501 aaacccagtt tgaggagatg aggtcaagct acattagaga gctcatcaag gcaattggtt
    10561 tgaggcaaaa aggagttgtg tcgagctcac agcgtttcta tcaacttaca aaacttcttg
    10621 ataactcgca tgatcttgtc aaacagcttc atctgtactg cttgaataca tttatccagt
    10681 cccgggcact gagtgttgaa tttccagaaa tgatgtctga agttattgct gcacaattac
    10741 ccaagatatt ggcagggatg gtgaaacccc ttctctttca taaaaaggcC gcGgcTggCg
    10801 aTggCgcAgg ACTTatCaaT atgacCgtTg aTcaCgaCtt TaaCTCTgaG gaCatAttGt
    10861 tTccAatTga aTCAatgTCT TCAatCcaGt aTgtTgaAaa CaaCaaTccT aaCaaCatAa
    10921 aTaaTgaCgt CatTccCtaC AGTTTGgaCa tTaaGaaTac CgtTCTTgaC TCTgcCgaCT
    10981 TGaaCgaTat CcaGaaCcaG gaaacCAGTT TGaaCCTAgg CctAccAccT TTGAGTttTg
    11041 acAGCccaTT AccAgtCacC gaGacCatCc cTtcAacCac TgaCaaTTCT CTAcaCCTAa
    11101 aGgcAgaCTC TaaTaaGaaC AGAgaCgcTC GTacAatCga aaaCgaCTCT gaGatCaaAT
    11161 CTacAaaCaa tgcATCTggA AGTggCgcTa aCcaGtaTac TacATTGacA AGTccAtaCc
    11221 cAatgaaTga TatCCTAtaT aaTatgaaca aCccTCTTca GtcTccCAGC ccAtcTtcCg
    11281 tTccAcaGaa CccTacCatC aaCccAccGa tCaatacTgc CTCAaaTgaa acAaaCttGA
    11341 GTccAcaaac AAGTaaCggt aaCgaGacAT TGatTtcAcc AAGGgcTcaa caGcaCacCA
    11401 GTatCaaGga CaaCAGGctA AGTttGccAa aCggAgcAaa CAGCaaCTTA ttcatCgaTa
    11461 cAaaTccGaa TaaCCTAaaT gaGaaGTTGa gaaaCcaGtt gaaTAGTgaC acTaaCAGTt
    11521 aCtcAaaTtc TatAtcAaaC AGTaaTAGTa attcAacCgg GaaCttGaat AGTTCTtaCt
    11581 tCaaCAGTTT AaaTatTgaT tcGatgTTGg aCgattaTgt AtcATCTgaC TTACTGttAa
    11641 aCgaCgatga CgaCgaTacA aaCCTTAGTA GAAGGCGTtt TagcgaTgtC atCacCaaTc
    11701 aGgaATTGtG aTATATAACT GTCTAGAAAT AAAGAGTATC ATCTTTCAAA TAGGGATAAC
    11761 AGGGTAATCT CGCTCttttt tttttAccgc gccGCTCAAC GGCACTGAAA TTTTAGCATG
    11821 TGAtaagttc gctaaaaagc catttttttc tagTATAAAA Gagcactgtt gggcgtgagt
    11881 ggaggcgccg gTTTTTAAGA AATCaAACAA CTAAttttta agtaactaaA TAACTTCGTA
    11941 TAGGATACTT TATACGAAGT TATTATATAA CTGTCTAGAA ATAAATTTTT TCAAAGGCGC
    12001 GCCatcgccc ttcccaacag ttgcgcagcc tgaatggcga atggnnnnnn nnnnnnnnnn
    12061 nnnnnnnnnn nnnnnnnnnn nnnnnnnnnn nnnnnnnnnn nnnnnnnnnn nnnnnnnnnn
    12121 nnnnnnnnnn nnnnnnnnnn nnnnnnnnnn nnnnnnnnnn nnnnnnnncn nnnnnnnnnn
    12181 nnnnnnnnnn nnnnnnnnnn nnnnnnnnnn nnnnnnnnnn nnnnnnnnnn nnnnnnnnnn
    12241 nnnnnnnnnn nnnnnnnnnn annnnnnnnn nnnnnnnnnn nnnnnnnnnn nnnnnnnnnn
    12301 nnnnnnnnnn cctttgacgt tggagtccac gttctttaat agtggactct tgttccaaac
    12361 tggaacaaca ctcaacccta tctcggtcta ttcttttgat ttataaggga ttttgccgat
    12421 ttcggcctat tggttaaaaa atgagctgat ttaacaaaaa tttaacgcga attttaacaa
    12481 aatattaacg cttacaattt cctgatgcgg tattttctcc ttacgcatct gtgcggtatt
    12541 tcacaccgca tagatcggca agtgcacaaa caatacttaa ataaatacta ctcagtaata
    12601 acctatttct tagcattttt gacgaaattt gctattttgt tagagtcttt tacaccattt
    12661 gtctccacac ctccgcttac atcaacacca ataacgccat ttaatctaag cgcatcacca
    12721 acattttctg gcgtcagtcc accagctaac ataaaatgta agctttcggg gctctcttgc
    12781 cttccaaccc agtcaTgaaa tcgagttcca atccaaaagt tcacctgtcc cacctgcttc
    12841 tgaatcaaac aagggaataa acgaatgagg tttctgtgaa gctgcactga gtagtatgtt
    12901 gcagtctttt ggaaatacga gtcttttaat aactggcaaa ccgaggaact cttggtattc
    12961 ttgccacgac tcatctccat gcagttggac gatatcaatg ccgtaatcat tgaccagagc
    13021 caaaacatcc tccttaggtt gattacgaaa cacgccaacc aagtatttcg gagtgcctga
    13081 actattttta tatgctttta caagacttga aattttcctt gcaataaccg ggtcaattgt
    13141 tctctttcta ttgggcacac atataatacc cagcaagtca gcatcggaat ctagagcaca
    13201 ttctgcggcc tctgtgctct gcaagccgca aactttcacc aatggaccag aactacctgt
    13261 gaaattaata acagacatac tccaagctgc ctttgtgtgc ttaatcacgt atactcacgt
    13321 gctcaatagt caccaatgcc ctccctcttg gccctctcct tttctttttt cgaccgaatt
    13381 aattcttaat cggcaaaaaa agaaaagctc cggatcaaga ttgtacgtaa ggtgacaagc
    13441 tatttttcaa taaagaatat cttccactac tgccatctgg cgtcataact gcaaagtaca
    13501 catatattac gatgctgttc tattaaatgc ttcctatatt atatatatag taatgtcgtt
    13561 tatgGTAATA CTAAGTGATT GACTCTTGCT GACCTTTTAT TAAGAACTAA ATGGACAATA
    13621 TTATGGAGCA TTTCATGTAT AAATTGGTGC GTAAAATCGT TGGATCTCTC TTCTAAGTAC
    13681 ATCCTACTAT AACAATCAAG AAAAACAAGA AAATCGGACA AAACAATCAA GTATGGATTC
    13741 TAGAACAGTT GGTATATTAG GAGGGGGACA ATTGGGACGT ATGATTGTTG AGGCAGCAAA
    13801 CAGGCTCAAC ATTAAGACGG TAATACTAGA TGCTtGAAAA TTCTCCTGCC AAACAAATAA
    13861 GCAACTCCAA TGACCACGTT AATGGCTCCT TTTCCAATCC TCTTGATATC GAAAAACTAG
    13921 CTGAAAAATG TGATGTGCTA ACGATTGAGA TTGAGCATGT TGATGTTCCT ACACTAAAGA
    13981 ATCTTCAAGT AAAACATCCC AAATTAAAAA TTTACCCTTC TCCAGAAACA ATCAGATTGA
    14041 TACAAGACAA ATATATTCAA AAAGAGCATT TAATCAAAAA TGGTATAGCA GTTACCCAAA
    14101 GTGTTCCTGT GGAACAAGCC AGTGAGACGT CCCTATTGAA TGTTGGAAGA GATTTGGGTT
    14161 TTCCATTCGT CTTGAAGTCG AGGACTTTGG CATACGATGG AAGAGGTAAC TTCGTTGTAA
    14221 AGAATAAGGA AATGATTCCG GAAGCTTTGG AAGTACTGAA GGATCGTCCT TTGTACGCCG
    14281 AAAAATGGGC ACCATTTACT AAAGAATTAG CAGTCATGAT TGTGAGATCT GTTAACGGTT
    14341 TAGTGTTTTC TTACCCAATT GTAGAGACTA TCCACAAGGA CAATATTTGT GACTTATGTT
    14401 ATGCGCCTGC TAGAGTTCCG GACTCCGTTC AACTTAAGGC GAAGTTGTTG GCAGAAAATG
    14461 CAATCAAATC TTTTCCCGGT TGTGGTATAT TTGGTGTGGA AATGTTCTAT TTAGAAACAG
    14521 GGGAATTGCT TATTAACGAA ATTGCCCCAA GGCCTCACAA CTCTGGACAT TATACCATTG
    14581 ATGCTTGCGT CACTTCTCAA TTTGAAGCTC ATTTGAGATC AATATTGGAT TTGCCAATGC
    14641 CAAAGAATTT CACATCTTTC TCCACCATTA CAACGAACGC CATTATGCTA AATGTTCTTG
    14701 GAGACAAACA TACAAAAGAT AAAGAGCTAG AAACTTGCGA AAGAGCATTG GCGACTCCAG
    14761 GTTCCTCAGT GTACTTATAT GGAAAAGAGT CTAGACCTAA CAGAAAAGTA GGTCACATAA
    14821 ATATTATTGC CTCCAGTATG GCGGAATGTG AACAAAGGCT GAACTACATT ACAGGTAGAA
    14881 CTGATATTCC AATCAAAATC TCTGTCGCTC AAAAGTTGGA CTTGGAAGCA ATGGTCAAAC
    14941 CATTGGTTGG AATCATCATG GGATCAGACT CTGACTTGCC GGTAATGTCT GCCGCATGTG
    15001 CGGTTTTAAA AGATTTTGGC GTTCCATTTG AAGTGACAAT AGTCTCTGCT CATAGAACTC
    15061 CACATAGGAT GTCAGCATAT GCTATTTCCG CAAGCAAGCG TGGAATTAAA ACAATTATCG
    15121 CTGGAGCTGG TGGGGCTGCT CACTTGCCAG GTATGGTGGC TGCAATGACA CCACTTCCTG
    15181 TCATCGGTGT GCCCGTAAAA GGTTCTTGTC TAGATGGAGT AGATTCTTTA CATTCAATTG
    15241 TGCAAATGCC TAGAGGTGTT CCAGTAGCTA CCGTCGCTAT TAATAATAGT ACGAACGCTG
    15301 CGCTGTTGGC TGTCAGACTG CTTGGCGCTT ATGATTCAAG TTATACAACG AAAATGGAAC
    15361 AGTTTTTATT AAAGCAAGAA GAAGAAGTTC TTGTCAAAGC ACAAAAGTTA GAAACTGTCG
    15421 GTTACGAAGC TTATCTAGAA AACAAGTAAT ATATAAGTTT ATTGATATAC TTGTACAGCA
    15481 AATAATTATA AAATGATATA CCTATTTTTT AGGCTTTGTT ATGATTACAT CAAATGTGGA
    15541 CTTCATACAT AGAAATCAAC GCTTACAGGT GTCCTTTTTT AAGAATTTCA TACATAAGAT
    15601 CACTTATTAT ACATACATAC ATATCCAGTA ACAAGAAGCA AGGAATAATT ACCTGCTTAA
    15661 GTCTGCGATT AAAAAAATAA CGTTTCGATA CAGTTCATAT AAGGCGGCTC AATGCAGAAC
    15721 CGAGGATAGC GCTACGTCAG GATATCTTTG TAGTTCCCAA ATATAAATGC GACAATATAG
    15781 TTTCTTTCTT TCATATCAAT AATATCCTTT TCTCCACTGA AATCACGAAT CAAACCTGGA
    15841 GCAAAAACTA AAGCCAAATT ATAAAGCGTC ATTCGATTCC AGTGACTGTA CCGTGTAACC
    15901 TTTTCTATAT GTTCACTCAG TACTCTTAAC ACCCTATAAT GTTCCCTTGG AAGGTCTTCC
    15961 AATATGTTTT TTAAAGCGCT CTTGCTCGAC ATATAAGTGT CCGAATTCTT TGCTTCTAAG
    16021 GACAACTTTC CTCcaacaaa tggcaagttt tccatcattt ttttagattt aactaacctc
    16081 atcaacggct cgtatatttg aaaggtaaag atagggttgg ggagctttct taagtatcgc
    16141 ttcaacacac cagtaacaac gttgagatct tgttccgtta aaatatttgg cgtttcggta
    16201 ttttgttgta ctttccatgc agaaaattgc ttttctattt cttctatgac tagctgggaa
    16261 cctgattttc tataaatgcc ctccgatctc atattttctt cgtctgattc aataaaatct
    16321 atgcagacag atagtatcat cggtatttca ttgttttcat aattgcacct agcaacgaga
    16381 cttgaaccat acaaattgct tccatccaaa tattcttctc catctttact ttgtcccata
    16441 tttgcatcgt tctcgatagg tactaatcta acgtcactaa attcattagg attttgtagc
    16501 acaggtggtg aaatttctaa acggccggaa ttactaccag atgagggagc agaaagcaaa
    16561 actggggcac ttttaacgat ggaatttgta ttatttgtac tgacaccttg tatagattgc
//
